Addgene plasmid #127312: pcDNA3.1(+)/AUG-nLuc-3XFLAG-PEST
Purpose: Express 3xFLAG tagged destabilized nanoLuciferase (nLuc) protein from AUG start codon
Depositing lab: Jeremy Wilusz. Depositing organization: University of Pennsylvania. Publication: Ribosome queuing enables non-AUG translation to be resistant to multiple protein synthesis inhibitors. Kearse MG, Goldman DH, Choi J, Nwaezeapu C, Liang D, Green KM, Goldstrohm AC, Todd PK, Green R, Wilusz JE. Genes Dev. 2019 Jun 6. pii: gad.324715.119. doi: 10.1101/gad.324715.119. PubMed 31171704.
Backbone
  Vector backbone: pcDNA3.1(+)
  Total vector size (bp): 6100
  Vector type: Mammalian Expression
  Selectable markers: Neomycin (select with G418)
Growth in bacteria
  Bacterial resistance: Ampicillin, 100 μg/mL
  Growth temperature: 37°C
  Growth strain: DH5alpha
  Copy number: High Copy
Gene/Insert
  Gene/Insert name: nanoLuciferase (alt name: nLuc)
  Promoter: CMV
  Tag / fusion protein: 3xFLAG (C terminal on insert); PEST (C terminal on insert)
  Cloning method: Restriction Enzyme; 5′ cloning site HindIII (not destroyed); 3′ cloning site ApaI (not destroyed)
  Sequencing primers: 5′ CGCAAATGGGCGGTAGGCGTG
Terms and licenses: Academic/Nonprofit Terms; Industry Terms: Not Available to Industry
How to cite: pcDNA3.1(+)/AUG-nLuc-3XFLAG-PEST was a gift from Jeremy Wilusz (Addgene plasmid # 127312 ; http://n2t.net/addgene:127312 ; RRID:Addgene_127312)
