[The description below was written by a language model from this plasmid's Addgene catalogue record and pLannotate feature annotations shown in this document.]
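Description:
pcDNA3.1(+)/AUG-nLuc-3XFLAG-PEST is a mammalian expression plasmid of about 6.1 kb built on the pcDNA3.1(+) backbone. It is maintained in E. coli through a high-copy ColE1/pUC-type origin and an ampicillin resistance gene (β-lactamase with its own promoter), and it also carries an f1 phage origin. For selection in mammalian cells, an SV40 early promoter drives a neomycin phosphotransferase gene terminated by an SV40 polyadenylation signal, allowing G418 selection of stable transfectants. Small fragments annotated as lac regulatory elements, bom, ble and an HIV-1 LTR are short backbone remnants or similarity hits rather than functional parts of the design.

The payload, cloned between HindIII and ApaI, is a human codon-optimized NanoLuc luciferase open reading frame initiated from a canonical AUG start codon and fused at its C terminus to a 3xFLAG epitope followed by a PEST degradation sequence. The feature table identifies the PEST sequence as a fragment of mouse ornithine decarboxylase. Transcription is driven by the CMV immediate early enhancer and promoter and terminated by the bovine growth hormone polyadenylation signal. A T7 promoter upstream of the insert could additionally support in vitro transcription of the reporter mRNA. The PEST element shortens the half-life of the luciferase, so luminescence tracks ongoing protein synthesis rather than accumulated protein, while the FLAG tag permits immunodetection. The associated publication concerns non-AUG translation and its resistance to protein synthesis inhibitors, so this construct likely serves as the AUG-initiated reference reporter in such experiments, although the record does not say so explicitly.
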