Features (pLannotate 1.2.2; 22 found; start..end, strand, type, name):
     28..80      -  misc_feature   bom (fragment): basis of mobility region from pBR322
    235..614     +  enhancer       CMV enhancer: human cytomegalovirus immediate early enhancer
    615..818     +  promoter       CMV promoter: human cytomegalovirus (CMV) immediate early promoter
    814..847     +  LTR            5' LTR (truncated) (fragment): truncated 5' long terminal repeat (LTR) from HIV-1
    863..881     +  promoter       T7 promoter: promoter for bacteriophage T7 RNA polymerase
    949..1461    +  CDS            Nluc: NanoLuc® luciferase human codon-optimized
   1462..1527    +  CDS            3xFLAG: three tandem FLAG® epitope tags, followed by an enterokinase cleavage site
   1531..1650    +  CDS            Odc1 (fragment): DCOR_MOUSE - Also known as Odc. Experimental evidence at protein level: Swiss-Prot protein existence level 1. Catalyzes the first and rate-limiting step of polyamine biosynthesis that converts ornithine into putrescine, which is the precursor for the polyamines, spermidine and spermine. Polyamines are essential for cell proliferation and are implicated in cellular processes, ranging from DNA replication to apoptosis. From Mus musculus (Mouse).
   1700..1924    +  polyA_signal   bGH poly(A) signal: bovine growth hormone polyadenylation signal
   1928..1949    +  promoter       SV40 promoter (fragment): SV40 enhancer and early promoter
   1970..2398    +  rep_origin     f1 ori (sequence partly withheld): f1 bacteriophage origin of replication; arrow indicates direction of (+) strand synthesis
   2412..2741    +  promoter       SV40 promoter: SV40 enhancer and early promoter
   2808..3599    +  CDS            neo: KKA2_KLEPN - Also known as kan, nptII. Experimental evidence at protein level: Swiss-Prot protein existence level 1. Resistance to kanamycin, neomycin, paromomycin, ribostamycin, butirosin and gentamicin B. From Klebsiella pneumoniae.
   3623..3781    +  CDS            ble (fragment): BLE_KLEPN - Experimental evidence at protein level: Swiss-Prot protein existence level 1. Binding protein with a strong affinity to the bleomycin family of antibiotics. Binds to CL990; an antimitotic-antibiotic compound. From Klebsiella pneumoniae.
   3776..3897    +  polyA_signal   SV40 poly(A) signal: SV40 polyadenylation signal
   3970..3986    -  protein_bind   lac operator: The lac repressor binds to the lac operator to inhibit transcription in E. coli. This inhibition can be relieved by adding lactose or isopropyl-β-D-thiogalactopyranoside (IPTG). lac repressor encoded by lacI
   3994..4024    -  promoter       lac promoter: promoter for the E. coli lac operon
   4039..4060    -  protein_bind   CAP binding site: CAP binding activates transcription in the presence of cAMP. E. coli catabolite activator protein
   4073..4165    -  CDS            lacI (fragment): lac repressor; lacI; The lac repressor binds to the lac operator to inhibit transcription in E. coli. This inhibition can be relieved by adding lactose or isopropyl-β-D-thiogalactopyranoside (IPTG).
   4348..4936    -  rep_origin     ori: high-copy-number ColE1/pMB1/pBR322/pUC origin of replication
   5107..5967    -  CDS            AmpR: β-lactamase; bla; confers resistance to ampicillin, carbenicillin, and related antibiotics
   5968..6072    -  promoter       AmpR promoter: bla
>Addgene plasmid #127312 | pcDNA3.1(+)/AUG-nLuc-3XFLAG-PEST | addgene full sequence | sequence record 247723 | Addgene NGS Result
GACGGATCGGGAGATCTCCCGATCCCCTATGGTGCACTCTCAGTACAATCTGCTCTGATGCCGCATAGTT
AAGCCAGTATCTGCTCCCTGCTTGTGTGTTGGAGGTCGCTGAGTAGTGCGCGAGCAAAATTTAAGCTACA
ACAAGGCAAGGCTTGACCGACAATTGCATGAAGAATCTGCTTAGGGTTAGGCGTTTTGCGCTGCTTCGCG
ATGTACGGGCCAGATATACGCGTTGACATTGATTATTGACTAGTTATTAATAGTAATCAATTACGGGGTC
ATTAGTTCATAGCCCATATATGGAGTTCCGCGTTACATAACTTACGGTAAATGGCCCGCCTGGCTGACCG
CCCAACGACCCCCGCCCATTGACGTCAATAATGACGTATGTTCCCATAGTAACGCCAATAGGGACTTTCC
ATTGACGTCAATGGGTGGAGTATTTACGGTAAACTGCCCACTTGGCAGTACATCAAGTGTATCATATGCC
AAGTACGCCCCCTATTGACGTCAATGACGGTAAATGGCCCGCCTGGCATTATGCCCAGTACATGACCTTA
TGGGACTTTCCTACTTGGCAGTACATCTACGTATTAGTCATCGCTATTACCATGGTGATGCGGTTTTGGC
AGTACATCAATGGGCGTGGATAGCGGTTTGACTCACGGGGATTTCCAAGTCTCCACCCCATTGACGTCAA
TGGGAGTTTGTTTTGGCACCAAAATCAACGGGACTTTCCAAAATGTCGTAACAACTCCGCCCCATTGACG
CAAATGGGCGGTAGGCGTGTACGGTGGGAGGTCTATATAAGCAGAGCTCTCTGGCTAACTAGAGAACCCA
CTGCTTACTGGCTTATCGAAATTAATACGACTCACTATAGGGAGACCCAAGCTGGCTAGCGTTTAAACTT
AAGCTTGGCAATCCGGTACTGTTGGTAAATAAGCCACCATGGTCTTCACACTCGAAGATTTCGTTGGGGA
CTGGCGACAGACAGCCGGCTACAACCTGGACCAAGTCCTTGAACAGGGAGGTGTGTCCAGTTTGTTTCAG
AATCTCGGGGTGTCCGTAACTCCGATCCAAAGGATTGTCCTGAGCGGTGAAAATGGGCTGAAGATCGACA
TCCATGTCATCATCCCGTATGAAGGTCTGAGCGGCGACCAAATGGGCCAGATCGAAAAAATTTTTAAGGT
GGTGTACCCTGTGGATGATCATCACTTTAAGGTGATCCTGCACTATGGCACACTGGTAATCGACGGGGTT
ACGCCGAACATGATCGACTATTTCGGACGGCCGTATGAAGGCATCGCCGTGTTCGACGGCAAAAAGATCA
CTGTAACAGGGACCCTGTGGAACGGCAACAAAATTATCGACGAGCGCCTGATCAACCCCGACGGCTCCCT
GCTGTTCCGAGTAACCATCAACGGAGTGACCGGCTGGCGGCTGTGCGAACGCATTCTGGCGGACTACAAA
GACCATGACGGTGATTATAAAGATCATGACATCGATTACAAGGATGACGATGACAAGAATTCTCACGGCT
TTCCGCCTGAGGTTGAAGAGCAAGCCGCCGGTACATTGCCTATGTCCTGCGCACAAGAAAGCGGTATGGA
CCGGCACCCAGCCGCTTGTGCTTCAGCTCGCATCAACGTCTAAGGCCGCGACTCTAGAGGGCCCGTTTAA
ACCCGCTGATCAGCCTCGACTGTGCCTTCTAGTTGCCAGCCATCTGTTGTTTGCCCCTCCCCCGTGCCTT
CCTTGACCCTGGAAGGTGCCACTCCCACTGTCCTTTCCTAATAAAATGAGGAAATTGCATCGCATTGTCT
GAGTAGGTGTCATTCTATTCTGGGGGGTGGGGTGGGGCAGGACAGCAAGGGGGAGGATTGGGAAGACAAT
AGCAGGCATGCTGGGGATGCGGTGGGCTCTATGGCTTCTGAGGCGGAAAGAACCAGCTGGGGCTCTAGGG
GGTATCCCC
[124 nt withheld, positions 1970-2093]
C
[91 nt withheld, positions 2095-2185]
A
[49 nt withheld, positions 2187-2235]
CCTTTGACGTTGGAGTCCACGTTCTTT
[37 nt withheld, positions 2263-2299]
ACCCTATCTCGGTCTATTCTTTTGATTTATAAGGGATTTTGCCGATTTCGGCCTATTGGTTAAAAAATGA
GCTGATTTAACAAAAATTTAACGCGAATTAATTCTGTGGAATGTGTGTCAGTTAGGGTGTGGAAAGTCCC
CAGGCTCCCCAGCAGGCAGAAGTATGCAAAGCATGCATCTCAATTAGTCAGCAACCAGGTGTGGAAAGTC
CCCAGGCTCCCCAGCAGGCAGAAGTATGCAAAGCATGCATCTCAATTAGTCAGCAACCATAGTCCCGCCC
CTAACTCCGCCCATCCCGCCCCTAACTCCGCCCAGTTCCGCCCATTCTCCGCCCCATGGCTGACTAATTT
TTTTTATTTATGCAGAGGCCGAGGCCGCCTCTGCCTCTGAGCTATTCCAGAAGTAGTGAGGAGGCTTTTT
TGGAGGCCTAGGCTTTTGCAAAAAGCTCCCGGGAGCTTGTATATCCATTTTCGGATCTGATCAAGAGACA
GGATGAGGATCGTTTCGCATGATTGAACAAGATGGATTGCACGCAGGTTCTCCGGCCGCTTGGGTGGAGA
GGCTATTCGGCTATGACTGGGCACAACAGACAATCGGCTGCTCTGATGCCGCCGTGTTCCGGCTGTCAGC
GCAGGGGCGCCCGGTTCTTTTTGTCAAGACCGACCTGTCCGGTGCCCTGAATGAACTGCAGGACGAGGCA
GCGCGGCTATCGTGGCTGGCCACGACGGGCGTTCCTTGCGCAGCTGTGCTCGACGTTGTCACTGAAGCGG
GAAGGGACTGGCTGCTATTGGGCGAAGTGCCGGGGCAGGATCTCCTGTCATCTCACCTTGCTCCTGCCGA
GAAAGTATCCATCATGGCTGATGCAATGCGGCGGCTGCATACGCTTGATCCGGCTACCTGCCCATTCGAC
CACCAAGCGAAACATCGCATCGAGCGAGCACGTACTCGGATGGAAGCCGGTCTTGTCGATCAGGATGATC
TGGACGAAGAGCATCAGGGGCTCGCGCCAGCCGAACTGTTCGCCAGGCTCAAGGCGCGCATGCCCGACGG
CGAGGATCTCGTCGTGACCCATGGCGATGCCTGCTTGCCGAATATCATGGTGGAAAATGGCCGCTTTTCT
GGATTCATCGACTGTGGCCGGCTGGGTGTGGCGGACCGCTATCAGGACATAGCGTTGGCTACCCGTGATA
TTGCTGAAGAGCTTGGCGGCGAATGGGCTGACCGCTTCCTCGTGCTTTACGGTATCGCCGCTCCCGATTC
GCAGCGCATCGCCTTCTATCGCCTTCTTGACGAGTTCTTCTGAGCGGGACTCTGGGGTTCGAAATGACCG
ACCAAGCGACGCCCAACCTGCCATCACGAGATTTCGATTCCACCGCCGCCTTCTATGAAAGGTTGGGCTT
CGGAATCGTTTTCCGGGACGCCGGCTGGATGATCCTCCAGCGCGGGGATCTCATGCTGGAGTTCTTCGCC
CACCCCAACTTGTTTATTGCAGCTTATAATGGTTACAAATAAAGCAATAGCATCACAAATTTCACAAATA
AAGCATTTTTTTCACTGCATTCTAGTTGTGGTTTGTCCAAACTCATCAATGTATCTTATCATGTCTGTAT
ACCGTCGACCTCTAGCTAGAGCTTGGCGTAATCATGGTCATAGCTGTTTCCTGTGTGAAATTGTTATCCG
CTCACAATTCCACACAACATACGAGCCGGAAGCATAAAGTGTAAAGCCTGGGGTGCCTAATGAGTGAGCT
AACTCACATTAATTGCGTTGCGCTCACTGCCCGCTTTCCAGTCGGGAAACCTGTCGTGCCAGCTGCATTA
ATGAATCGGCCAACGCGCGGGGAGAGGCGGTTTGCGTATTGGGCGCTCTTCCGCTTCCTCGCTCACTGAC
TCGCTGCGCTCGGTCGTTCGGCTGCGGCGAGCGGTATCAGCTCACTCAAAGGCGGTAATACGGTTATCCA
CAGAATCAGGGGATAACGCAGGAAAGAACATGTGAGCAAAAGGCCAGCAAAAGGCCAGGAACCGTAAAAA
GGCCGCGTTGCTGGCGTTTTTCCATAGGCTCCGCCCCCCTGACGAGCATCACAAAAATCGACGCTCAAGT
CAGAGGTGGCGAAACCCGACAGGACTATAAAGATACCAGGCGTTTCCCCCTGGAAGCTCCCTCGTGCGCT
CTCCTGTTCCGACCCTGCCGCTTACCGGATACCTGTCCGCCTTTCTCCCTTCGGGAAGCGTGGCGCTTTC
TCATAGCTCACGCTGTAGGTATCTCAGTTCGGTGTAGGTCGTTCGCTCCAAGCTGGGCTGTGTGCACGAA
CCCCCCGTTCAGCCCGACCGCTGCGCCTTATCCGGTAACTATCGTCTTGAGTCCAACCCGGTAAGACACG
ACTTATCGCCACTGGCAGCAGCCACTGGTAACAGGATTAGCAGAGCGAGGTATGTAGGCGGTGCTACAGA
GTTCTTGAAGTGGTGGCCTAACTACGGCTACACTAGAAGAACAGTATTTGGTATCTGCGCTCTGCTGAAG
CCAGTTACCTTCGGAAAAAGAGTTGGTAGCTCTTGATCCGGCAAACAAACCACCGCTGGTAGCGGTGGTT
TTTTTGTTTGCAAGCAGCAGATTACGCGCAGAAAAAAAGGATCTCAAGAAGATCCTTTGATCTTTTCTAC
GGGGTCTGACGCTCAGTGGAACGAAAACTCACGTTAAGGGATTTTGGTCATGAGATTATCAAAAAGGATC
TTCACCTAGATCCTTTTAAATTAAAAATGAAGTTTTAAATCAATCTAAAGTATATATGAGTAAACTTGGT
CTGACAGTTACCAATGCTTAATCAGTGAGGCACCTATCTCAGCGATCTGTCTATTTCGTTCATCCATAGT
TGCCTGACTCCCCGTCGTGTAGATAACTACGATACGGGAGGGCTTACCATCTGGCCCCAGTGCTGCAATG
ATACCGCGAGACCCACGCTCACCGGCTCCAGATTTATCAGCAATAAACCAGCCAGCCGGAAGGGCCGAGC
GCAGAAGTGGTCCTGCAACTTTATCCGCCTCCATCCAGTCTATTAATTGTTGCCGGGAAGCTAGAGTAAG
TAGTTCGCCAGTTAATAGTTTGCGCAACGTTGTTGCCATTGCTACAGGCATCGTGGTGTCACGCTCGTCG
TTTGGTATGGCTTCATTCAGCTCCGGTTCCCAACGATCAAGGCGAGTTACATGATCCCCCATGTTGTGCA
AAAAAGCGGTTAGCTCCTTCGGTCCTCCGATCGTTGTCAGAAGTAAGTTGGCCGCAGTGTTATCACTCAT
GGTTATGGCAGCACTGCATAATTCTCTTACTGTCATGCCATCCGTAAGATGCTTTTCTGTGACTGGTGAG
TACTCAACCAAGTCATTCTGAGAATAGTGTATGCGGCGACCGAGTTGCTCTTGCCCGGCGTCAATACGGG
ATAATACCGCGCCACATAGCAGAACTTTAAAAGTGCTCATCATTGGAAAACGTTCTTCGGGGCGAAAACT
CTCAAGGATCTTACCGCTGTTGAGATCCAGTTCGATGTAACCCACTCGTGCACCCAACTGATCTTCAGCA
TCTTTTACTTTCACCAGCGTTTCTGGGTGAGCAAAAACAGGAAGGCAAAATGCCGCAAAAAAGGGAATAA
GGGCGACACGGAAATGTTGAATACTCATACTCTTCCTTTTTCAATATTATTGAAGCATTTATCAGGGTTA
TTGTCTCATGAGCGGATACATATTTGAATGTATTTAGAAAAATAAACAAATAGGGGTTCCGCGCACATTT
CCCCGAAAAGTGCCACCTGACGTC
